>Addgene plasmid #101331 | pALPS tat-P2A-rev | addgene full sequence | sequence record 194225 | Addgene NGS Result
GTCGACGGATCGGGAGATCTCCCGATCCCCTATGGTGCACTCTCAGTACAATCTGCTCTGATGCCGCATA
GTTAAGCCAGTATCTGCTCCCTGCTTGTGTGTTGGAGGTCGCTGAGTAGTGCGCGAGCAAAATTTAAGCT
ACAACAAGGCAAGGCTTGACCGACAATTGCATGAAGAATCTGCTTAGGGTTAGGCGTTTTGCGCTGCTTC
GCGATGTACGGGCCAGATATACGCGCTGTGGAATGTGTGTCAGTTAGGGTGTGGAAAGTCCCCAGGCTCC
CCAGCAGGCAGAAGTATGCAAAGCATGCATCTCAATTAGTCAGCAACCAGGTGTGGAAAGTCCCCAGGCT
CCCCAGCAGGCAGAAGTATGCAAAGCATGCATCTCAATTAGTCAGCAACCATAGTCCCGCCCCTAACTCC
GCCCATCCCGCCCCTAACTCCGCCCAGTTCCGCCCATTCTCCGCCCCATGGCTGACTAATTTTTTTTATT
TATGCAGAGGCCGAGGCCGCCTCTGCCTCTGAGCTATTCCAGAAGTAGTGAGGAGGCTTTTTTGGAGGCC
TAGGCTTTTGCAAAAAGCTCGCGTTGACATTGATTATTGACTAGTTATTAATAGTAATCAATTACGGGGT
CATTAGTTCATAGCCCATATATGGAGTTCCGCGTTACATAACTTACGGTAAATGGCCCGCCTGGCTGACC
GCCCAACGACCCCCGCCCATTGACGTCAATAATGACGTATGTTCCCATAGTAACGCCAATAGGGACTTTC
CATTGACGTCAATGGGTGGAGTATTTACGGTAAACTGCCCACTTGGCAGTACATCAAGTGTATCATATGC
CAAGTACGCCCCCTATTGACGTCAATGACGGTAAATGGCCCGCCTGGCATTATGCCCAGTACATGACCTT
ATGGGACTTTCCTACTTGGCAGTACATCTACGTATTAGTCATCGCTATTACCATGGTGATGCGGTTTTGG
CAGTACATCAATGGGCGTGGATAGCGGTTTGACTCACGGGGATTTCCAAGTCTCCACCCCATTGACGTCA
ATGGGAGTTTGTTTTGGCACCAAAATCAACGGGACTTTCCAAAATGTCGTAACAACTCCGCCCCATTGAC
GCAAATGGGCGGTAGGCGTGTACGGTGGGAGGTCTATATAAGCAGCGCGTTTTGCCTGTACTGGGTCTCT
CTGGTTAGACCAGATCTGAGCCTGGGAGCTCTCTGGCTAACTAGGGAACCCACTGCTTAAGCCTCAATAA
AGCTTGCCTTGAGTGCTTCAAGTAGTGTGTGCCCGTCTGTTGTGTGACTCTGGTAACTAGAGATCCCTCA
GACCCTTTTAGTCAGTGTGGAAAATCTCTAGCAGTGGCGCCCGAACAGGGACTTGAAAGCGAAAGGGAAA
CCAGAGGAGCTCTCTCGACGCAGGACTCGGCTTGCTGAAGCGCGCACGGCAAGAGGCGAGGGGCGGCGAC
TGGTGAGTACGCCAAAAATTTTGACTAGCGGAGGCTAGAAGGAGAGAGATGGGTGCGAGAGCGTCAGTAT
TAAGCGGGGGAGAATTAGATCGCGATGGGAAAAAATTCGGTTAAGGCCAGGGGGAAAGAAAAAATATAAA
TTAAAACATATAGTATGGGCAAGCAGGGAGCTAGAACGATTCGCAGTTAATCCTGGCCTGTTAGAAACAT
CAGAAGGCTGTAGACAAATACTGGGACAGCTACAACCATCCCTTCAGACAGGATCAGAAGAACTTAGATC
ATTATATAATACAGTAGCAACCCTCTATTGTGTGCATCAAAGGATAGAGATAAAAGACACCAAGGAAGCT
TTAGACAAGATAGAGGAAGAGCAAAACAAAAGTAAGACCACCGCACAGCAAGCGGCCGGCCGCTGATCTT
CAGACCTGGAGGAGGAGATATGAGGGACAATTGGAGAAGTGAATTATATAAATATAAAGTAGTAAAAATT
GAACCATTAGGAGTAGCACCCACCAAGGCAAAGAGAAGAGTGGTGCAGAGAGAAAAAAGAGCAGTGGGAA
TAGGAGCTTTGTTCCTTGGGTTCTTGGGAGCAGCAGGAAGCACTATGGGCGCAGCGTCAATGACGCTGAC
GGTACAGGCCAGACAATTATTGTCTGGTATAGTGCAGCAGCAGAACAATTTGCTGAGGGCTATTGAGGCG
CAACAGCATCTGTTGCAACTCACAGTCTGGGGCATCAAGCAGCTCCAGGCAAGAATCCTGGCTGTGGAAA
GATACCTAAAGGATCAACAGCTCCTGGGGATTTGGGGTTGCTCTGGAAAACTCATTTGCACCACTGCTGT
GCCTTGGAATGCTAGTTGGAGTAATAAATCTCTGGAACAGATTTGGAATCACACGACCTGGATGGAGTGG
GACAGAGAAATTAACAATTACACAAGCTTAATACACTCCTTAATTGAAGAATCGCAAAACCAGCAAGAAA
AGAATGAACAAGAATTATTGGAATTAGATAAATGGGCAAGTTTGTGGAATTGGTTTAACATAACAAATTG
GCTGTGGTATATAAAATTATTCATAATGATAGTAGGAGGCTTGGTAGGTTTAAGAATAGTTTTTGCTGTA
CTTTCTATAGTGAATAGAGTTAGGCAGGGATATTCACCATTATCGTTTCAGACCCACCTCCCAACCCCGA
GGGGACCCGACAGGCCCGAAGGAATAGAAGAAGAAGGTGGAGAGAGAGACAGAGACAGATCCATTCGATT
AGTGAACGGATCGGCACTGCGTGCGCCAATTCTGCAGACAAATGGCAGTATTCATCCACAATTTTAAAAG
AAAAGGGGGGATTGGGGGGTACAGTGCAGGGGAAAGAATAGTAGACATAATAGCAACAGACATACAAACT
AAAGAATTACAAAAACAAATTACAAAAATTCAAAATTTTCGGGTTTATTACAGGGACAGCAGAGATCCAG
TTTGGTTAATTAACTGCAGCCCCGATAAAATAAAAGATTTTATTTAGTCTCCAGAAAAAGGGGGGAATGA
AAGACCCCACCTGTAGGTTTGGCAAGCTAGCTGCAGTAACGCCATTTTGCAAGGCATGGAAAAATACCAA
ACCAAGAATAGAGAAGTTCAGATCAAGGGCGGGTACATGAAAATAGCTAACGTTGGGCCAAACAGGATAT
CTGCGGTGAGCAGTTTCGGCCCCGGCCCGGGGCCAAGAACAGATGGTCACCGCAGTTTCGGCCCCGGCCC
GAGGCCAAGAACAGATGGTCCCCAGATATGGCCCAACCCTCAGCAGTTTCTTAAGACCCATCAGATGTTT
CCAGGCTCCCCCAAGGACCTGAAATGACCCTGCGCCTTATTTGAATTAACCAATCAGCCTGCTTCTCGCT
TCTGTTCGCGCGCTTCTGCTTCCCGAGCTCTATAAAAGAGCTCACAACCCCTCACTCGGCGCGCCAGTCC
TCCGACAGACTGAGTCGCCCGGGGGTCTAGAAGCGCTGGATCCGTTTAAACGCGGCCGCGATGGAACCCG
TGGACCCCAGACTGGAACCTTGGAAACACCCCGGATCACAGCCTAAAACAGCCTGCACAAACTGCTACTG
CAAAAAGTGCTGTTTCCACTGCCAGGTGTGCTTTATGACTAAGGCCCTGGGGATCTCTTACGGAAGGAAG
AAACGGAGACAGAGGCGCCGAGCCCACCAGAACAGTCAGACCCATCAGGCTAGCCTGTCCAAACAGCCAA
CTTCTCAGAGTCGCGGCGACCCCACCGGACCTAAGGAGGGATCCGGAGCAACAAACTTCTCACTGCTGAA
ACAGGCCGGAGATGTGGAGGAAAATCCAGGGCCCATGGCCGGAAGGTCCGGCGACTCTGATGAGGAACTG
ATCCGAACAGTCCGCCTGATTAAGCTGCTGTACCAGTCTAACCCCCCTCCAAATCCCGAGGGGACTCGGC
AGGCTCGAAGAAACAGGCGCCGACGGTGGAGAGAGAGGCAGCGACAGATCCATTCAATTAGCGAACGGAT
TCTGAGCACCTATCTGGGCAGATCCGCAGAACCTGTGCCACTGCAGCTGCCCCCTCTGGAGAGACTGACA
CTGGACTGCAATGAAGATTGTGGGACCAGCGGAACACAGGGCGTCGGCAGCCCTCAGATCCTGGTGGAGA
GCCCTACCGTCCTGGAAAGCGGAACAAAAGAGTGACCCGGGGAATTCACGCGTATCGATACCGGTGGCCC
CTGGGGCCGCGATCGCTAATCAACCTCTGGATTACAAAATTTGTGAAAGATTGACTGGTATTCTTAACTA
TGTTGCTCCTTTTACGCTATGTGGATACGCTGCTTTAATGCCTTTGTATCATGCTATTGCTTCCCGTATG
GCTTTCATTTTCTCCTCCTTGTATAAATCCTGGTTGCTGTCTCTTTATGAGGAGTTGTGGCCCGTTGTCA
GGCAACGTGGCGTGGTGTGCACTGTGTTTGCTGACGCAACCCCCACTGGTTGGGGCATTGCCACCACCTG
TCAGCTCCTTTCCGGGACTTTCGCTTTCCCCCTCCCTATTGCCACGGCGGAACTCATCGCCGCCTGCCTT
GCCCGCTGCTGGACAGGGGCTCGGCTGTTGGGCACTGACAATTCCGTGGTGTTGTCGGGGAAGCTGACGT
CCTTTCCATGGCTGCTCGCCTGTGTTGCCACCTGGATTCTGCGCGGGACGTCCTTCTGCTACGTCCCTTC
GGCCCTCAATCCAGCGGACCTTCCTTCCCGCGGCCTGCTGCCGGCTCTGCGGCCTCTTCCGCGTCTTCGC
CTTCGCCCTCAGACGAGTCGGATCTCCCTTTGGGCCGCCTCCCCGCTTAATCGCGTCGAGACCTAGAAAA
ACATGGAGCAATCACAAGTAGCAATACAGCAGCTACCAATGCTGATTGTGCCTGGCTAGAAGCACAAGAG
GAGGAGGAGGTGGGTTTTCCAGTCACACCTCAGGTACCTTTAAGACCAATGACTTACAAGGCAGCTGTAG
ATCTTAGCCACTTTTTAAAAGAAAAGGGGGGACTGGAAGGGCTAATTCACTCCCAACGAAGACAAGATAT
CCTTGATCTGTGGATCTACCACACACAAGGCTACTTCCCTGATTGGCAGAACTACACACCAGGGCCAGGG
ATCAGATATCCACTGACCTTTGGATGGTGCTACAAGCTAGTACCAGTTGAGCAAGAGAAGGTAGAAGAAG
CCAATGAAGGAGAGAACACCCGCTTGTTACACCCTGTGAGCCTGCATGGGATGGATGACCCGGAGAGAGA
AGTATTAGAGTGGAGGTTTGACAGCCGCCTAGCATTTCATCACATGGCCCGAGAGCTGCATCCGGACTGT
ACTGGGTCTCTCTGGTTAGACCAGATCTGAGCCTGGGAGCTCTCTGGCTAACTAGGGAACCCACTGCTTA
AGCCTCAATAAAGCTTGCCTTGAGTGCTTCAAGTAGTGTGTGCCCGTCTGTTGTGTGACTCTGGTAACTA
GAGATCCCTCAGACCCTTTTAGTCAGTGTGGAAAATCTCTAGCAGGGCCCGTTTCATGTGAGCAAAAGGC
CAGCAAAAGGCCAGGAACCGTAAAAAGGCCGCGTTGCTGGCGTTTTTCCATAGGCTCCGCCCCCCTGACG
AGCATCACAAAAATCGACGCTCAAGTCAGAGGTGGCGAAACCCGACAGGACTATAAAGATACCAGGCGTT
TCCCCCTGGAAGCTCCCTCGTGCGCTCTCCTGTTCCGACCCTGCCGCTTACCGGATACCTGTCCGCCTTT
CTCCCTTCGGGAAGCGTGGCGCTTTCTCATAGCTCACGCTGTAGGTATCTCAGTTCGGTGTAGGTCGTTC
GCTCCAAGCTGGGCTGTGTGCACGAACCCCCCGTTCAGCCCGACCGCTGCGCCTTATCCGGTAACTATCG
TCTTGAGTCCAACCCGGTAAGACACGACTTATCGCCACTGGCAGCAGCCACTGGTAACAGGATTAGCAGA
GCGAGGTATGTAGGCGGTGCTACAGAGTTCTTGAAGTGGTGGCCTAACTACGGCTACACTAGAAGAACAG
TATTTGGTATCTGCGCTCTGCTGAAGCCAGTTACCTTCGGAAAAAGAGTTGGTAGCTCTTGATCCGGCAA
ACAAACCACCGCTGGTAGCGGTGGTTTTTTTGTTTGCAAGCAGCAGATTACGCGCAGAAAAAAAGGATCT
CAAGAAGATCCTTTGATCTTTTCTACGGGGTCTGACGCTCAGTGGAACGAAAACTCACGTTAAGGGATTT
TGGTCATGAGATTATCAAAAAGGATCTTCACCTAGATCCTTTTAAATTAAAAATGAAGTTTTAAATCAAT
CTAAAGTATATATGAGTAAACTTGGTCTGACAGTTACCAATGCTTAATCAGTGAGGCACCTATCTCAGCG
ATCTGTCTATTTCGTTCATCCATAGTTGCCTGACTCCCCGTCGTGTAGATAACTACGATACGGGAGGGCT
TACCATCTGGCCCCAGTGCTGCAATGATACCGCGAGACCCACGCTCACCGGCTCCAGATTTATCAGCAAT
AAACCAGCCAGCCGGAAGGGCCGAGCGCAGAAGTGGTCCTGCAACTTTATCCGCCTCCATCCAGTCTATT
AATTGTTGCCGGGAAGCTAGAGTAAGTAGTTCGCCAGTTAATAGTTTGCGCAACGTTGTTGCCATTGCTA
CAGGCATCGTGGTGTCACGCTCGTCGTTTGGTATGGCTTCATTCAGCTCCGGTTCCCAACGATCAAGGCG
AGTTACATGATCCCCCATGTTGTGCAAAAAAGCGGTTAGCTCCTTCGGTCCTCCGATCGTTGTCAGAAGT
AAGTTGGCCGCAGTGTTATCACTCATGGTTATGGCAGCACTGCATAATTCTCTTACTGTCATGCCATCCG
TAAGATGCTTTTCTGTGACTGGTGAGTACTCAACCAAGTCATTCTGAGAATAGTGTATGCGGCGACCGAG
TTGCTCTTGCCCGGCGTCAATACGGGATAATACCGCGCCACATAGCAGAACTTTAAAAGTGCTCATCATT
GGAAAACGTTCTTCGGGGCGAAAACTCTCAAGGATCTTACCGCTGTTGAGATCCAGTTCGATGTAACCCA
CTCGTGCACCCAACTGATCTTCAGCATCTTTTACTTTCACCAGCGTTTCTGGGTGAGCAAAAACAGGAAG
GCAAAATGCCGCAAAAAAGGGAATAAGGGCGACACGGAAATGTTGAATACTCATACTCTTCCTTTTTCAA
TATTATTGAAGCATTTATCAGGGTTATTGTCTCATGAGCGGATACATATTTGAATGTATTTAGAAAAATA
AACAAATAGGGGTTCCGCGCACATTTCCCCGAAAAGTGCCACCTGAC
Features (pLannotate 1.2.2; 19 found; start..end, strand, type, name):
     31..83      -  misc_feature   bom (fragment): basis of mobility region from pBR322
    245..574     +  promoter       SV40 promoter: SV40 enhancer and early promoter
    586..965     +  enhancer       CMV enhancer: human cytomegalovirus immediate early enhancer
    966..1165    +  promoter       CMV promoter: human cytomegalovirus (CMV) immediate early promoter
   1183..1363    +  LTR            5' LTR (truncated): truncated 5' long terminal repeat (LTR) from HIV-1
   1410..1535    +  misc_feature   HIV-1 Ψ: packaging signal of human immunodeficiency virus type 1
   1519..1857    +  CDS            HIV-1 gag (fragment): gag protein from human immunodeficiency virus 1; gag
   2032..2265    +  misc_feature   RRE: The Rev response element (RRE) of HIV-1 allows for Rev-dependent mRNA export from the nucleus to the cytoplasm.
   2642..2742    +  CDS            Rev (fragment): human immunodeficiency virus 1 (HIV-1) Rev protein; rev; enhances nuclear export of unspliced and incompletely spliced viral mRNAs
   2792..2909    +  misc_feature   cPPT/CTS: central polypurine tract and central termination sequence of HIV-1
   3046..3453    +  promoter       SFFV promoter: spleen focus-forming virus long terminal repeat (LTR) promoter
   3491..3748    +  CDS            tat: TAT_HV1H2 - Experimental evidence at protein level: Swiss-Prot protein existence level 1. Extracellular circulating Tat can be endocytosed by surrounding uninfected cells via the binding to several surface receptors such as CD26, CXCR4, heparan sulfate proteoglycans (HSPG) or LDLR. Neurons are rarely infected, but they internalize Tat via their LDLR. Through its interaction with nuclear HATs, Tat is potentially able to control the acetylation-dependent cellular gene expression. Modulates the expression of many cellular genes involved in cell survival, proliferation or in coding for cytokines o
   3815..4162    +  CDS            rev: REV_HV1H2 - Experimental evidence at protein level: Swiss-Prot protein existence level 1. Escorts unspliced or incompletely spliced viral pre-mRNAs (late transcripts) out of the nucleus of infected cells. These pre- mRNAs carry a recognition sequence called Rev responsive element (RRE) located in the env gene, that is not present in fully spliced viral mRNAs (early transcripts). This function is essential since most viral proteins are translated from unspliced or partially spliced pre-mRNAs which cannot exit the nucleus by the pathway used by fully processed cellular mRNAs. Rev itself is trans
   4218..4806    +  misc_feature   WPRE: woodchuck hepatitis virus posttranscriptional regulatory element
   4817..5317    +  CDS            nef (fragment): NEF_HV1LA - Experimental evidence at protein level: Swiss-Prot protein existence level 1. Extracellular Nef protein targets CD4(+) T-lymphocytes for apoptosis by interacting with CXCR4 surface receptors. From Human immunodeficiency virus type 1 group M subtype B (isolate Lai) (HIV-1).
   5324..5504    +  LTR            5' LTR (truncated): truncated 5' long terminal repeat (LTR) from HIV-1
   5575..6163    -  rep_origin     ori: high-copy-number ColE1/pMB1/pBR322/pUC origin of replication
   6334..7194    -  CDS            AmpR: β-lactamase; bla; confers resistance to ampicillin, carbenicillin, and related antibiotics
   7195..7299    -  promoter       AmpR promoter: bla
