[The description below was written by a language model from this plasmid's Addgene catalogue record and pLannotate feature annotations shown in this document.]
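Description:
pALPS tat-P2A-rev is an HIV-1-based lentiviral transfer vector of about 7.3 kb, built on the pALPS backbone, that delivers codon-optimized tat and rev from the NL4-3 strain of HIV-1 into mammalian cells. It is propagated in bacteria through a high-copy ColE1/pUC-type origin and selected with ampicillin via the β-lactamase gene and its native promoter. A fragment of the pBR322 bom region and an SV40 enhancer/early promoter are also annotated in the backbone, upstream of the viral cassette.

Transcription of the vector genome in producer cells is driven by a CMV enhancer/promoter placed directly upstream of a truncated 5' LTR. This is followed by the standard cis-acting elements: the Ψ packaging signal with an adjoining gag fragment, the Rev response element for nuclear export of the unspliced genome, and the cPPT/CTS, which aids nuclear import of the reverse-transcribed DNA. The internal expression cassette uses the spleen focus-forming virus (SFFV) LTR promoter to transcribe a single open reading frame in which tat and rev are joined by a P2A sequence. Ribosomal skipping at this peptide yields the two proteins separately from one mRNA. A WPRE downstream enhances transcript stability and expression, and the cassette ends with a nef fragment and a second truncated LTR annotation corresponding to the 3' LTR region. The short additional Rev fragment annotated near the RRE appears to be residual viral sequence rather than part of the payload.

The record supports its use for supplying the HIV-1 regulatory proteins Tat and Rev in trans by transduction. The associated study examined innate immune activation by intron-containing HIV-1 proviral RNA. The cloning sites used for the insert are not recorded.
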