Addgene plasmid #101331: pALPS tat-P2A-rev
Purpose: Lentivector expressing codon optimized NL4-3 tat and rev linked by P2A peptide coding sequence (GSGATNFSLLKQAGDVEENPGP)
Depositing lab: Jeremy Luban. Depositing organization: University of Massachusetts, Worcester. Publication: Intron-containing RNA from the HIV-1 provirus activates type I interferon and inflammatory cytokines. McCauley SM, Kim K, Nowosielska A, Dauphin A, Yurkovetskiy L, Diehl WE, Luban J. Nat Commun. 2018 Dec 13;9(1):5305. doi: 10.1038/s41467-018-07753-2. PubMed 30546110.
Backbone
  Vector backbone: pALPS
  Vector type: Lentiviral
Growth in bacteria
  Bacterial resistance: Ampicillin, 100 μg/mL
  Growth temperature: 30°C
  Growth strain: NEB Stable
  Copy number: High Copy
Gene/Insert
  Gene/Insert name: NL4-3 tat and rev
  Cloning method: Restriction Enzyme; 5′ cloning site unknown (unknown if destroyed); 3′ cloning site unknown (unknown if destroyed)
  Sequencing primers: 5′ unknown
Terms and licenses: Academic/Nonprofit Terms; Industry Terms: Not Available to Industry
How to cite: pALPS tat-P2A-rev was a gift from Jeremy Luban (Addgene plasmid # 101331 ; http://n2t.net/addgene:101331 ; RRID:Addgene_101331)
